Addgene plasmid #212495: pTwist-SARS-CoV-2 Spike-deltaC18 R408S (AGC)
Purpose: Encodes SARS-CoV-2 spike R408S for pseudovirus production
Depositing lab: Alejandro Balazs. Depositing organization: Massachusetts General Hospital. Publication: Ongoing evolution of SARS-CoV-2 drives escape from mRNA vaccine-induced humoral immunity. Roederer AL, Cao Y, Denis KS, Sheehan ML, Li CJ, Lam EC, Gregory DJ, Poznansky MC, Iafrate AJ, Canaday DH, Gravenstein S, Garcia-Beltran WF, Balazs AB. medRxiv [Preprint]. 2024 Mar 7:2024.03.05.24303815. doi: 10.1101/2024.03.05.24303815. PubMed 38496628.
Backbone
  Vector backbone: pTwist-CMV-BetaGlobin-WPRE-Neo
  Backbone manufacturer: Twist
  Vector type: Mammalian Expression
Growth in bacteria
  Bacterial resistance: Ampicillin, 100 μg/mL
  Growth temperature: 37°C
  Growth strain: DH5alpha
  Copy number: High Copy
Gene/Insert
  Gene/Insert name: SARS-CoV-2 Spike R408S
  Species: Severe acute respiratory syndrome coronavirus 2
  Mutation: R408S
  Entrez Gene: S (a.k.a. GU280_gp02, spike glycoprotein)
  Promoter: CAG
  Cloning method: Ligation Independent Cloning
Terms and licenses: Academic/Nonprofit Terms; Industry Terms: Not Available to Industry
Depositor comments: Please visit https://www.medrxiv.org/content/10.1101/2024.03.05.24303815v1 for medRxiv preprint.
How to cite: pTwist-SARS-CoV-2 Spike-deltaC18 R408S (AGC) was a gift from Alejandro Balazs (Addgene plasmid # 212495 ; http://n2t.net/addgene:212495 ; RRID:Addgene_212495)
