[The description below was written by a language model from this plasmid's Addgene catalogue record and pLannotate feature annotations shown in this document.]
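Description:
pTwist-SARS-CoV-2 Spike-deltaC18 R408S (AGC) is a mammalian expression plasmid of about 10.5 kb built on the Twist pTwist-CMV-BetaGlobin-WPRE-Neo backbone. It encodes the SARS-CoV-2 spike glycoprotein carrying the single substitution R408S. The "(AGC)" in the name presumably indicates the serine codon used, and "deltaC18" indicates removal of the last 18 residues of the cytoplasmic tail. That truncation is commonly used to improve spike incorporation into pseudotyped particles, and the annotated spike reading frame of 3,765 nt is consistent with it. In bacteria the plasmid replicates from a high-copy ColE1/pUC-type origin and is selected with ampicillin through the AmpR β-lactamase gene.

The catalogue lists the promoter as CAG. The feature table and the backbone name instead point to a CMV enhancer with CMV promoter elements followed by an internally truncated human β-globin intron, so the promoter designation is not fully consistent across the record. The intron sits immediately upstream of the spike coding sequence. Downstream are a WPRE, which enhances transcript stability and expression, and an SV40 polyadenylation signal, which the annotation places on the reverse strand. A separate SV40 early promoter–neo–bGH poly(A) cassette would allow G418 selection in mammalian cells. Short β-globin insulator elements, bacterial rrnG and T7 terminators, and a synthetic poly(A) signal flank the units to limit read-through between them.

The stated purpose is to supply spike R408S for pseudovirus production. It is part of a set of spike variants associated with a study of how ongoing SARS-CoV-2 evolution drives escape from mRNA vaccine-induced humoral immunity. The record does not specify the accompanying packaging or reporter plasmids.
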