Features (pLannotate 1.2.2; 21 found; start..end, strand, type, name):
      1..3765    +  CDS            S: SPIKE_SARS2 - Experimental evidence at protein level: Swiss-Prot protein existence level 1. [Spike glycoprotein]: May down-regulate host tetherin (BST2) by lysosomal degradation, thereby counteracting its antiviral activity. From Severe acute respiratory syndrome coronavirus 2 (2019-nCoV) (SARS-CoV-2).
   3839..4427    +  misc_feature   WPRE: woodchuck hepatitis virus posttranscriptional regulatory element
   4480..4601    -  polyA_signal   SV40 poly(A) signal: SV40 polyadenylation signal
   4624..4693    -  CDS            large T antigen (fragment): large T antigen from SV40 (simian virus 40)
   4716..4762    +  terminator     T7 terminator: transcription terminator for bacteriophage T7 RNA polymerase
   4792..4928    +  terminator     rrnG terminator: transcription terminator from the E. coli ribosomal RNA rrnG operon (Albrechtsen et al., 1991)
   4973..5044    +  misc_feature   3' β-globin insulator: insulator downstream of the human β-globin locus (Farrell et al., 2002)
   5089..5285    +  promoter       SV40 promoter: SV40 early promoter
   5299..6090    +  CDS            neo: KKA2_KLEPN - Also known as kan, nptII. Experimental evidence at protein level: Swiss-Prot protein existence level 1. Resistance to kanamycin, neomycin, paromomycin, ribostamycin, butirosin and gentamicin B. From Klebsiella pneumoniae.
   6104..6328    +  polyA_signal   bGH poly(A) signal: bovine growth hormone polyadenylation signal
   6524..7112    -  rep_origin     ori: high-copy-number ColE1/pMB1/pBR322/pUC origin of replication
   7284..7348    -  CDS            bla(M) (fragment): β-lactamase lacking the signal sequence; bla(M); allows cytosolic expression of β-lactamase
   7858..8718    +  CDS            AmpR: β-lactamase; bla; confers resistance to ampicillin, carbenicillin, and related antibiotics
   8731..8867    +  terminator     rrnG terminator: transcription terminator from the E. coli ribosomal RNA rrnG operon (Albrechtsen et al., 1991)
   9019..9090    +  misc_feature   5' β-globin insulator: insulator upstream of the human β-globin locus (Farrell et al., 2002)
   9095..9141    -  terminator     T7 terminator: transcription terminator for bacteriophage T7 RNA polymerase
   9159..9207    -  polyA_signal   poly(A) signal: synthetic polyadenylation signal
   9288..9591    +  enhancer       CMV enhancer: human cytomegalovirus immediate early enhancer
   9664..9681    -  promoter       CMV promoter (fragment): human cytomegalovirus (CMV) immediate early promoter
   9744..9795    +  promoter       CMVd2 promoter: truncated human cytomegalovirus (CMV) immediate early promoter that yields moderately reduced expression relative to the full-length promoter
   9929..10404   +  intron         β-globin intron: internally truncated intron from human β-globin
>Addgene plasmid #212495 | pTwist-SARS-CoV-2 Spike-deltaC18 R408S (AGC) | addgene full sequence | sequence record 432814 | Addgene NGS Result
ATGTTTGTGTTCCTCGTTCTCCTGCCCCTCGTTTCTTCCCAATGCGTGAACCTCACAACTAGAACGCAGC
TCCCACCCGCTTACACGAACTCTTTTACTCGTGGAGTATACTATCCCGATAAAGTCTTTAGGTCCAGTGT
CCTTCATTCTACTCAAGACCTTTTCCTGCCATTCTTCTCAAATGTCACCTGGTTCCATGCTATCCACGTT
TCTGGCACCAACGGAACTAAACGATTTGATAATCCCGTCTTGCCATTTAACGATGGCGTATACTTTGCCT
CAACGGAGAAGTCCAACATTATCCGGGGATGGATATTTGGCACCACCCTGGACTCCAAGACACAGTCTCT
CCTCATTGTGAACAACGCCACCAATGTCGTCATCAAAGTCTGTGAATTTCAATTTTGTAACGATCCCTTT
CTCGGGGTTTATTATCATAAGAATAACAAGTCTTGGATGGAGTCAGAGTTCCGCGTTTACAGTTCCGCTA
ACAACTGTACTTTTGAGTACGTTTCCCAACCATTTCTCATGGATCTTGAAGGGAAGCAAGGCAACTTCAA
GAATCTCCGCGAATTTGTGTTTAAGAATATAGACGGCTACTTCAAAATTTATAGCAAGCATACCCCGATA
AATCTGGTTCGGGATCTCCCTCAAGGCTTCTCCGCGTTGGAACCCCTCGTGGACTTGCCGATTGGCATCA
ACATCACCCGGTTCCAAACCCTTCTTGCCCTTCATCGAAGCTACCTCACGCCTGGCGACAGTAGTAGTGG
TTGGACAGCGGGCGCAGCAGCCTACTATGTGGGATATTTGCAACCACGCACCTTTCTTCTCAAATATAAC
GAAAACGGAACAATTACCGATGCCGTAGACTGTGCCCTCGATCCCCTGTCCGAAACTAAATGCACACTCA
AGTCCTTCACAGTTGAGAAAGGCATATACCAAACCAGTAACTTCCGCGTCCAACCCACCGAATCCATTGT
TCGATTCCCTAACATCACCAATTTGTGTCCTTTCGGTGAAGTATTTAATGCCACTCGATTTGCATCAGTT
TATGCCTGGAATCGCAAGCGAATATCAAATTGTGTTGCAGATTATAGTGTCCTGTATAATAGCGCATCAT
TCAGCACTTTTAAGTGTTATGGGGTCAGCCCTACGAAATTGAATGACTTGTGTTTTACCAACGTTTACGC
AGATTCTTTCGTCATACGCGGCGACGAAGTCAGCCAGATTGCACCGGGGCAAACCGGAAAGATAGCAGAC
TATAATTATAAGTTGCCGGATGACTTCACCGGCTGCGTTATAGCATGGAACTCCAATAATCTCGATTCAA
AAGTCGGCGGCAACTATAATTATCTTTACCGCCTGTTTCGCAAGTCAAATCTGAAGCCCTTTGAACGTGA
CATCTCCACCGAAATTTATCAAGCTGGCAGCACCCCATGTAATGGAGTGGAAGGGTTTAACTGTTATTTT
CCCCTTCAATCATACGGATTTCAACCAACAAATGGGGTGGGCTATCAACCATATCGGGTGGTAGTCTTGA
GCTTTGAGCTGCTCCACGCACCGGCTACAGTTTGCGGACCGAAGAAAAGCACTAACCTGGTGAAGAATAA
ATGTGTGAACTTCAACTTTAATGGGCTCACCGGAACAGGGGTGCTGACAGAATCAAACAAGAAATTTCTC
CCTTTTCAACAATTTGGTAGAGACATTGCCGATACCACAGATGCCGTCCGCGATCCGCAAACACTGGAAA
TCCTCGATATAACACCCTGTAGCTTCGGCGGGGTCAGCGTGATAACTCCCGGAACGAACACATCCAACCA
AGTGGCTGTCCTGTATCAAGATGTCAACTGTACCGAAGTCCCTGTGGCGATACACGCCGACCAACTGACA
CCCACCTGGAGAGTCTACTCAACAGGTTCCAATGTCTTTCAAACTAGAGCGGGTTGTCTCATTGGCGCTG
AGCATGTCAATAATTCATACGAATGTGATATTCCTATTGGGGCAGGAATCTGTGCGTCTTATCAAACTCA
AACGAACTCACCACGGCGCGCTCGCTCAGTAGCCAGCCAGTCCATAATCGCCTATACCATGAGTCTCGGG
GCTGAGAACTCCGTGGCTTATTCAAACAATTCCATCGCAATCCCAACTAACTTTACCATTAGCGTTACCA
CGGAAATCTTGCCCGTCAGCATGACTAAGACGAGCGTAGACTGTACGATGTATATCTGTGGGGATTCCAC
CGAGTGTAGCAACCTCTTGCTTCAATACGGGTCTTTCTGTACTCAACTCAACCGAGCATTGACCGGAATT
GCGGTCGAACAAGACAAGAATACCCAAGAGGTGTTCGCACAAGTAAAGCAAATATACAAAACGCCGCCAA
TCAAAGATTTTGGCGGGTTTAATTTTAGCCAAATACTGCCAGACCCATCTAAGCCTTCAAAACGCAGCTT
TATCGAGGATCTGCTGTTCAACAAAGTTACGTTGGCTGACGCGGGTTTCATTAAGCAGTATGGGGATTGT
TTGGGAGACATTGCGGCCCGCGACCTTATCTGTGCTCAAAAATTCAATGGGTTGACAGTTCTGCCCCCTC
TGCTCACTGATGAGATGATTGCACAGTATACATCAGCATTGTTGGCAGGAACCATTACATCCGGCTGGAC
TTTTGGCGCGGGTGCGGCCCTTCAAATACCTTTCGCTATGCAAATGGCTTACAGATTCAATGGGATTGGT
GTCACGCAAAATGTATTGTATGAAAATCAGAAGCTGATCGCTAATCAATTTAACAGCGCGATTGGCAAGA
TCCAAGATTCACTGTCAAGCACAGCGTCCGCCCTCGGCAAACTCCAAGATGTTGTGAATCAAAACGCCCA
GGCCCTGAATACCCTCGTGAAGCAACTGAGTTCTAACTTCGGCGCAATCTCCAGCGTCCTCAACGACATA
TTGTCCAGACTTGATAAGGTGGAAGCCGAGGTGCAAATTGATCGGCTCATCACAGGCAGGCTCCAGTCAC
TCCAAACTTATGTGACACAACAGTTGATCCGGGCTGCTGAGATACGAGCAAGCGCCAACCTGGCCGCCAC
TAAAATGTCAGAGTGCGTGCTCGGGCAGTCCAAACGGGTTGACTTTTGTGGCAAGGGCTATCACTTGATG
TCCTTCCCCCAATCCGCCCCACATGGAGTGGTCTTTCTCCACGTCACTTATGTCCCTGCTCAAGAGAAGA
ACTTTACGACAGCTCCAGCAATCTGTCACGATGGCAAAGCGCACTTTCCCAGGGAAGGCGTTTTCGTCAG
TAATGGCACGCATTGGTTTGTGACCCAAAGGAATTTCTATGAACCCCAAATCATAACCACTGACAATACA
TTTGTCTCAGGCAACTGTGATGTGGTCATTGGGATCGTGAACAACACGGTATATGATCCCCTGCAACCCG
AGTTGGATAGCTTCAAAGAGGAATTGGATAAATACTTTAAGAATCATACTTCACCCGATGTTGATCTCGG
GGACATATCAGGAATAAATGCAAGTGTCGTCAACATTCAGAAAGAGATTGATCGCCTTAATGAGGTCGCC
AAGAACTTGAATGAATCTTTGATCGACTTGCAAGAACTGGGCAAATACGAACAATATATTAAATGGCCCT
GGTACATTTGGTTGGGCTTTATCGCCGGACTTATAGCTATCGTTATGGTCACAATTATGTTGTGCTGTAT
GACTAGCTGTTGTTCCTGCTTGAAAGGATGTTGCAGTTGCGGATCTTGTTGTAAATAAAGGATCCTCTAG
AAGTTGTCTCCTCCTGCACTGACTGACTGATACAATCGATTTCTGGATCCGCAGGCCTAATCAACCTCTG
GATTACAAAATTTGTGAAAGATTGACTGGTATTCTTAACTATGTTGCTCCTTTTACGCTATGTGGATACG
CTGCTTTAATGCCTTTGTATCATGCTATTGCTTCCCGTATGGCTTTCATTTTCTCCTCCTTGTATAAATC
CTGGTTGCTGTCTCTTTATGAGGAGTTGTGGCCCGTTGTCAGGCAACGTGGCGTGGTGTGCACTGTGTTT
GCTGACGCAACCCCCACTGGTTGGGGCATTGCCACCACCTGTCAGCTCCTTTCCGGGACTTTCGCTTTCC
CCCTCCCTATTGCCACGGCGGAACTCATCGCCGCCTGCCTTGCCCGCTGCTGGACAGGGGCTCGGCTGTT
GGGCACTGACAATTCCGTGGTGTTGTCGGGGAAGCTGACGTCCTTTCCATGGCTGCTCGCCTGTGTTGCC
ACCTGGATTCTGCGCGGGACGTCCTTCTGCTACGTCCCTTCGGCCCTCAATCCAGCGGACCTTCCTTCCC
GCGGCCTGCTGCCGGCTCTGCGGCCTCTTCCGCGTCTTCGCCTTCGCCCTCAGACGAGTCGGATCTCCCT
TTGGGCCGCCTCCCCGCCTGTCTAGCTTGACTGACTGAGATACAGCGTACCTTCAGCTCACAGACATGAT
AAGATACATTGATGAGTTTGGACAAACCACAACTAGAATGCAGTGAAAAAAATGCTTTATTTGTGAAATT
TGTGATGCTATTGCTTTATTTGTAACCATTATAAGCTGCAATAAACAAGTTAACAACAACAATTGCATTC
ATTTTATGTTTCAGGTTCAGGGGGAGGTGTGGGAGGTTTTTTAAAGCAAGTAAAACCTCTACAAATGTGG
TATTGGCCCATCTCTATCGGTATCGTAGCATAACCCCTTGGGGCCTCTAAACGGGTCTTGAGGGGTTTTT
TGTGCCCCTCGGGCCGGATTGCTATCTACCGGCATTGGCGCAGAAAAAAATGCCTGATGCGACGCTGCGC
GTCTTATACTCCCACATATGCCAGATTCAGCAACGGATACGGCTTCCCCAACTTGCCCACTTCCATACGT
GTCCTCCTTACCAGAAATTTATCCTTAAGGTCGTCAGCTATCCTGCAGGCGATCTCTCGATTTCGATCAA
GACATTCCTTTAATGGTCTTTTCTGGACACCACTAGGGGTCAGAAGTAGTTCATCAAACTTTCTTCCCTC
CCTAATCTCATTGGTTACCTTGGGCTATCGAAACTTAATTAAGCGATCTGCATCTCAATTAGTCAGCAAC
CATAGTCCCGCCCCTAACTCCGCCCATCCCGCCCCTAACTCCGCCCAGTTCCGCCCATTCTCCGCCCCAT
CGCTGACTAATTTTTTTTATTTATGCAGAGGCCGAGGCCGCCTCGGCCTCTGAGCTATTCCAGAAGTAGT
GAGGAGGCTTTTTTGGAGGCCTAGGCTTTTGCAAAGGAGGTAGCCAACATGATTGAACAAGATGGATTGC
ACGCAGGTTCTCCCGCCGCTTGGGTGGAGAGGCTATTCGGCTATGACTGGGCACAACAGACAATCGGCTG
CTCTGATGCCGCCGTGTTCCGGCTGTCAGCGCAGGGGCGCCCGGTTCTTTTTGTCAAGACCGACCTGTCC
GGTGCCCTGAATGAACTCCAGGACGAGGCAGCGCGGCTATCGTGGCTGGCCACGACGGGCGTTCCTTGCG
CAGCTGTGCTCGACGTTGTCACTGAAGCGGGAAGGGACTGGCTGCTATTGGGCGAAGTGCCGGGGCAGGA
TCTCCTGTCATCTCACCTTGCTCCTGCCGAGAAAGTATCCATCATGGCTGATGCAATGCGGCGGCTGCAT
ACGCTTGATCCGGCTACCTGCCCATTCGACCACCAAGCGAAACATCGCATCGAGCGAGCACGTACTCGGA
TGGAAGCCGGTCTTGTCGATCAGGATGATCTGGACGAAGAGCATCAGGGGCTCGCGCCAGCCGAACTGTT
CGCCAGGCTCAAGGCGCGGATGCCCGACGGCGAGGATCTCGTCGTGACCCACGGCGATGCCTGCTTGCCG
AATATCATGGTGGAAAATGGCCGCTTTTCTGGATTCATCGACTGTGGCCGGCTGGGTGTGGCGGACCGCT
ATCAGGACATAGCGTTGGCTACCCGTGATATTGCTGAAGAGCTTGGCGGCGAATGGGCTGACCGCTTCCT
CGTGCTTTACGGTATCGCCGCTCCCGATTCGCAGCGCATCGCCTTCTATCGCCTTCTTGACGAGTTCTTC
TAGTATGTAAGCCCTGTGCCTTCTAGTTGCCAGCCATCTGTTGTTTGCCCCTCCCCCGTGCCTTCCTTGA
CCCTGGAAGGTGCCACTCCCACTGTCCTTTCCTAATAAAATGAGGAAATTGCATCGCATTGTCTGAGTAG
GTGTCATTCTATTCTGGGGGGTGGGGTGGGGCAGGACAGCAAGGGGGAGGATTGGGAAGACAATAGCAGG
CATGCTGGGGATGCGGTGGGCTCTATGGTTAATTAACCAGTCAAGTCAGCTACTTGGCGAGATCGACTTG
TCTGGGTTTCGACTACGCTCAGAATTGCGTCAGTCAAGTTCGATCTGGTCCTTGCTATTGCACCCGTTCT
CCGATTACGAGTTTCATTTAAATCATGTGAGCAAAAGGCCAGCAAAAGGCCAGGAACCGTAAAAAGGCCG
CGTTGCTGGCGTTTTTCCATAGGCTCCGCCCCCCTGACGAGCATCACAAAAATCGACGCTCAAGTCAGAG
GTGGCGAAACCCGACAGGACTATAAAGATACCAGGCGTTTCCCCCTGGAAGCTCCCTCGTGCGCTCTCCT
GTTCCGACCCTGCCGCTTACCGGATACCTGTCCGCCTTTCTCCCTTCGGGAAGCGTGGCGCTTTCTCATA
GCTCACGCTGTAGGTATCTCAGTTCGGTGTAGGTCGTTCGCTCCAAGCTGGGCTGTGTGCACGAACCCCC
CGTTCAGCCCGACCGCTGCGCCTTATCCGGTAACTATCGTCTTGAGTCCAACCCGGTAAGACACGACTTA
TCGCCACTGGCAGCAGCCACTGGTAACAGGATTAGCAGAGCGAGGTATGTAGGCGGTGCTACAGAGTTCT
TGAAGTGGTGGCCTAACTACGGCTACACTAGAAGAACAGTATTTGGTATCTGCGCTCTGCTGAAGCCAGT
TACCTTCGGAAAAAGAGTTGGTAGCTCTTGATCCGGCAAACAAACCACCGCTGGTAGCGGTGGTTTTTTT
GTTTGCAAGCAGCAGATTACGCGCAGAAAAAAAGGATCTCAAGAAGATCCTTTGATCTTTTCTACGGGGT
CTGACGCTCAGTGGAACGAAAACTCACGTTAAGGGATTTTGGTCATGAGATTATCAAAAAGGATCTTCAC
CTAGATCCTTTTAAATTAAAAATGAAGTTTTAAATCAATCTAAAGTATATATGAGTAAACTTGGTCTGAC
AGTTACCAATGCTTAATCAGTGAGGCACCTATCTCAGCGATCTGTCTATTTCGTTCATCCATAGTTGCAT
TTAAATTTCCGAACTCTCCAAGGCCCTCGTCGGAAAATCTTCAAACCTTTCGTCCGATCCATCTTGCAGG
CTACCTCTCGAACGAACTATCGCAAGTCTCTTGGCCGGCCTTGCGCCTTGGCTATTGCTTGGCAGCGCCT
ATCGCCAGGTATTACTCCAATCCCGAATATCCGAGATCGGGATCACCCGAGAGAAGTTCAACCTACATCC
TCAATCCCGATCTATCCGAGATCCGAGGAATATCGAAATCGGGGCGCGCCTGGTGTACCGAGAACGATCC
TCTCAGTGCGAGTCTCGACGATCCATATCGTTGCTTGGCAGTCAGCCAGTCGGAATCCAGCTTGGGACCC
AGGAAGTCCAATCGTCAGATATTGTACTCAAGCCTGGTCACGGCAGCGTACCGATCTGTTTAAACCTAGA
TATTGATAGTCTGATCGGTCAACGTATAATCGAGTCCTAGCTTTTGCAAACATCTATCAAGAGACAGGAT
CAGCAGGAGGCTTTCGCATGAGTATTCAACATTTCCGTGTCGCCCTTATTCCCTTTTTTGCGGCATTTTG
CCTTCCTGTTTTTGCTCACCCAGAAACGCTGGTGAAAGTAAAAGATGCTGAAGATCAGTTGGGTGCGCGA
GTGGGTTACATCGAACTGGATCTCAACAGCGGTAAGATCCTTGAGAGTTTTCGCCCCGAAGAACGCTTTC
CAATGATGAGCACTTTTAAAGTTCTGCTATGTGGCGCGGTATTATCCCGTATTGACGCCGGGCAAGAGCA
ACTCGGTCGCCGCATACACTATTCTCAGAATGACTTGGTTGAGTATTCACCAGTCACAGAAAAGCATCTT
ACGGATGGCATGACAGTAAGAGAATTATGCAGTGCTGCCATAACCATGAGTGATAACACTGCGGCCAACT
TACTTCTGACAACGATTGGAGGACCGAAGGAGCTAACCGCTTTTTTGCACAACATGGGGGATCATGTAAC
TCGCCTTGATCGTTGGGAACCGGAGCTGAATGAAGCCATACCAAACGACGAGCGTGACACCACGATGCCT
GTAGCAATGGCAACAACCTTGCGTAAACTATTAACTGGCGAACTACTTACTCTAGCTTCCCGGCAACAGT
TGATAGACTGGATGGAGGCGGATAAAGTTGCAGGACCACTTCTGCGCTCGGCCCTTCCGGCTGGCTGGTT
TATTGCTGATAAATCTGGAGCCGGTGAGCGTGGGTCTCGCGGTATCATTGCAGCACTGGGGCCAGATGGT
AAGCCCTCCCGTATCGTAGTTATCTACACGACGGGGAGTCAGGCAACTATGGATGAACGAAATAGACAGA
TCGCTGAGATAGGTGCCTCACTGATTAAGCATTGGTAACCGATTCTAGGTGCATTGGCGCAGAAAAAAAT
GCCTGATGCGACGCTGCGCGTCTTATACTCCCACATATGCCAGATTCAGCAACGGATACGGCTTCCCCAA
CTTGCCCACTTCCATACGTGTCCTCCTTACCAGAAATTTATCCTTAAGATCCCGAATCGTTTAAACTCGA
CTCTGGCTCTATCGAATCTCCGTCGTTTCGAGCTTACGCGAACAGCCGTGGCGCTCATTTGCTCGTCGGG
CATCGAATCTCGTCAGCTATCGTCAGCTTACCTTTTTGGCAGCGATCGCGGCTCCCGACATCTTGGACCA
TTAGCTCCACAGGTATCTTCTTCCCTCTAGTGGTCATAACAGCAGCTTCAGCTACCTCTCAATTCAAAAA
ACCCCTCAAGACCCGTTTAGAGGCCCCAAGGGGTTATGCTATCAATCGTTGCGTTACACACACAAAAAAC
CAACACACATCCATCTTCGATGGATAGCGATTTTATTATCTAACTGCTGATCGAGTGTAGCCAGATCTAG
TAATCAATTACGGGGTCATTAGTTCATAGCCCATATATGGAGTTCCGCGTTACATAACTTACGGTAAATG
GCCCGCCTGGCTGACCGCCCAACGACCCCCGCCCATTGACGTCAATAATGACGTATGTTCCCATAGTAAC
GCCAATAGGGACTTTCCATTGACGTCAATGGGTGGAGTATTTACGGTAAACTGCCCACTTGGCAGTACAT
CAAGTGTATCATATGCCAAGTACGCCCCCTATTGACGTCAATGACGGTAAATGGCCCGCCTGGCATTATG
CCCAGTACATGACCTTATGGGACTTTCCTACTTGGCAGTACATCTACGTATTAGTCATCGCTATTACCAT
GCTGATGCGGTTTTGGCAGTACATCAATGGGCGTGGATAGCGGTTTGACTCACGGGGATTTCCAAGTCTC
CACCCCATTGACGTCAATGGGAGTTTGTTTTGGCACCAAAATCAACGGGACTTTCCAAAATGTCGTAACA
ACTCCGCCCCATTGACGCAAATGGGCGGTAGGCGTGTACGGTGGGAGGTCTATATAAGCAGAGCTGGTTT
AGTGAACCGTCAGATCGCCTGGAGACGCCATCCACGCTGTTTTGACCTCCATAGAAGACACCGGGACCGA
TCCAGCCTCCCCTCGAAGCTTACATGTGGTACCGAGCTCGGATCCTGAGAACTTCAGGGTGAGTCTATGG
GACCCTTGATGTTTTCTTTCCCCTTCTTTTCTATGGTTAAGTTCATGTCATAGGAAGGGGAGAAGTAACA
GGGTACACATATTGACCAAATCAGGGTAATTTTGCATTTGTAATTTTAAAAAATGCTTTCTTCTTTTAAT
ATACTTTTTTGTTTATCTTATTTCTAATACTTTCCCTAATCTCTTTCTTTCAGGGCAATAATGATACAAT
GTATCATGCCTCTTTGCACCATTCTAAAGAATAACAGTGATAATTTCTGGGTTAAGGCAATAGCAATATT
TCTGCATATAAATATTTCTGCATATAAATTGTAACTGATGTAAGAGGTTTCATATTGCTAATAGCAGCTA
CAATCCAGCTACCATTCTGCTTTTATTTTATGGTTGGGATAAGGCTGGATTATTCTGAGTCCAAGCTAGG
CCCTTTTGCTAATCATGTTCATACCTCTTATCTTCCTCCCACAGCTCCTGGGCAACGTGCTGGTCTGTGT
GCTGGCCCATCACTTTGGCAAAGGCGGCCGCC
